Addgene plasmid #209338: pJRA105
Purpose: (Empty Backbone) Gateway cloning compatible binary vector for agrobacterium mediated transformation. Arabidopsis UBQ10 promoter expression of N-terminal Dendra2 fusion protein.
Depositing lab: Lucia Strader. Depositing organization: Duke University. Publication: An improved toolkit of gateway- and gibson assembly-compatible vectors for protoplast transfection and agrobacterium-mediated plant transformation. Allen JR, Flanagan M, Pathak S, Emenecker SK, Emenecker RJ, Strader LC. BMC Res Notes. 2025 Apr 8;18(1):149. doi: 10.1186/s13104-025-07231-1. PubMed 40200324.
Backbone
  Vector backbone: pJRA-GW
  Vector type: Plant Expression
  Selectable markers: Basta
Growth in bacteria
  Bacterial resistance: Chloramphenicol and Spectinomycin, 25 & 50 μg/mL
  Growth temperature: 37°C
  Growth strain: ccdB Survival
  Copy number: High Copy
Gene/Insert
  Gene/Insert name: None
Terms and licenses: Academic/Nonprofit Terms; Industry Terms: Not Available to Industry
Depositor comments: Please visit https://doi.org/10.21203/rs.3.rs-3558280/v1 for preprint.
How to cite: pJRA105 was a gift from Lucia Strader (Addgene plasmid # 209338 ; http://n2t.net/addgene:209338 ; RRID:Addgene_209338)
