[The description below was written by a language model from this plasmid's Addgene catalogue record and pLannotate feature annotations shown in this document.]
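Description:
pJRA105 is an empty Gateway-compatible binary destination vector, built on the pJRA-GW backbone, for Agrobacterium-mediated plant transformation. It is designed to express a protein of interest as an N-terminal Dendra2 fusion under the Arabidopsis UBQ10 promoter. The sequenced record is about 14 kb. The backbone outside the T-DNA carries a high-copy ColE1/pMB1-type origin with the pBR322 bom region for propagation in E. coli. It also carries the pVS1 origin with its RepA replication and StaA stability proteins for maintenance in Agrobacterium. Bacterial selection relies on an aadA (spectinomycin/streptomycin) gene in the backbone and on the chloramphenicol resistance gene within the Gateway cassette. Because that cassette also encodes the CcdB toxin, the unrecombined plasmid must be kept in a ccdB-tolerant strain.

Between the nopaline-type left and right T-DNA borders lie two units. Near the left border, a bar gene encoding phosphinothricin acetyltransferase is flanked by the mannopine synthase promoter and terminator, giving Basta (glufosinate) selection of transformed plants. The expression unit has the Dendra2 coding sequence, a short multiple cloning site, the attR1–cat–ccdB–attR2 cassette and the octopine synthase terminator. The automated feature table does not annotate the UBQ10 promoter. The catalogue entry states it, and an unannotated stretch upstream of Dendra2 may correspond to it. In an LR reaction, an entry clone's insert replaces the cat–ccdB segment, and ccdB counterselection removes non-recombinant plasmids. This places the gene downstream of Dendra2, a green-to-red photoconvertible fluorescent protein. Such a fusion can be used for localisation studies and for optical tracking of a protein in stably transformed plants.
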