Features (pLannotate 1.2.2; 26 found; start..end, strand, type, name):
      1..25      +  misc_feature   LB T-DNA repeat: left border repeat from nopaline C58 T-DNA
    111..363     -  terminator     MAS terminator: mannopine synthase terminator
    376..924     -  CDS            bar: PAT_STRHY - Experimental evidence at protein level: Swiss-Prot protein existence level 1. Inactivates phosphinothricin (PPT) by transfer of an acetyl group from acetyl CoA. Can also acetylate demethylphosphinothricin but not PTT or glutamate. This enzyme is an effector of phosphinothricin tripeptide (PTT or bialaphos) resistance. From Streptomyces hygroscopicus. Introduced by genetic manipulation and expressed in glufosinate-tolerant maize by Dekalb Genetics.
    930..1310    -  promoter       MAS promoter: mannopine synthase promoter (Velten et al., 1984)
   2911..3600    +  CDS            Dendra2: Dendra2 is a photoconvertible green fluorescent protein published in 2006, derived from Dendronephthya sp.. It has high acid sensitivity.
   3601..3665    +  misc_feature   MCS: multiple cloning site
   3670..3794    +  protein_bind   attR1: mutant version of attR; recombination site for the Gateway® LR reaction LR Clonase™
   3819..3849    +  promoter       lac UV5 promoter: E. coli lac promoter with an "up" mutation
   3873..3902    +  promoter       cat promoter (fragment): promoter of the E. coli cat gene encoding chloramphenicol acetyltransferase
   3903..4559    +  CDS            cat: CAT_ECOLX - Experimental evidence at protein level: Swiss-Prot protein existence level 1. This enzyme is an effector of chloramphenicol resistance in bacteria. From Escherichia coli. This protein is used as a marker in many commonly used cloning vectors, such as pACYC184.
   4741..4899    +  CDS            ccdA (fragment): CCDA_ECO57 - Also known as H, letA. Experimental evidence at protein level: Swiss-Prot protein existence level 1. Antitoxin component of a type II toxin-antitoxin (TA) system which inhibits the post-segregational killing (PSK) of plasmid-free cells, also referred to as a plasmid addiction system. Binds to and blocks the activity of CcdB; will also remove bound CcdB protein from the CcdB-GyrA complex by forming a CcdA-CcdB complex, a process termed rejuvenation. Functions as a transcriptional corepressor for the ccdAB operon, repression also requires CcdB (By similarity). From Escherichia coli
   4904..5206    +  CDS            ccdB: CCDB_ECOLI - Also known as G, letB, letD. Experimental evidence at protein level: Swiss-Prot protein existence level 1. Toxic component of a type II toxin-antitoxin (TA) system, functioning in plasmid maintainence. Responsible for the post- segregational killing (PSK) of plasmid-free cells, also referred to as a plasmid addiction system. Half-life of over 2 hours. Cell killing by CcdB is accompanied by filamentation, defects in chromosome and plasmid segregation, defects in cell division, formation of anucleate cells, decreased DNA synthesis and plasmid loss. Interferes with the activity of DN
   5250..5374    -  protein_bind   attR2: mutant version of attR; recombination site for the Gateway® LR reaction LR Clonase™
   5433..6140    +  terminator     OCS terminator: octopine synthase terminator
   6168..6322    +  CDS            lacZα (fragment): LacZα fragment of β-galactosidase; lacZ fragment
   6388..6412    +  misc_feature   RB T-DNA repeat: right border repeat from nopaline C58 T-DNA
   6752..7153    +  CDS            Y4CG_SINFN (fragment): Protein inferred from homology: Swiss-Prot protein existence level 3. From Sinorhizobium fredii (strain NBRC 101917 / NGR234).
   7713..8342    +  CDS            pVS1 StaA: stability protein from the Pseudomonas plasmid pVS1 (Heeb et al., 2000)
   8771..9844    +  CDS            pVS1 RepA: replication protein from the Pseudomonas plasmid pVS1 (Heeb et al., 2000)
   9910..10104   +  rep_origin     pVS1 oriV: origin of replication for the Pseudomonas plasmid pVS1 (Heeb et al., 2000)
  10307..10346   +  CDS            rop (fragment): Rop protein, which maintains plasmids at low copy number; rop
  10448..10588   +  misc_feature   bom: basis of mobility region from pBR322
  10774..11362   -  rep_origin     ori: high-copy-number ColE1/pMB1/pBR322/pUC origin of replication
  11436..11505   -  ncRNA          RNA-OUT: Accession: RF00240 - RNA-OUT
  12778..12834   +  CDS            GmR (fragment): gentamycin acetyltransferase; aacC1; confers resistance to gentamycin
  12841..13632   +  CDS            SmR: aminoglycoside adenylyltransferase (Murphy, 1985); aadA; confers resistance to spectinomycin and streptomycin
>Addgene plasmid #209338 | pJRA105 | addgene full sequence | sequence record 420459 | Addgene NGS Result
TGGCAGGATATATTGTGGTGTAAACAAATTGACGCTTAGACAACTTAATAACACATTGCGGACGTTTTTA
ATGTACTGAATTAACGCCGAATTAATTCGAGCTCGGATCTGATAATTTATTTGAAAATTCATAAGAAAAG
CAAACGTTACATGAATTGATGAAACAATACAAAGACAGATAAAGCCACGCACATTTAGGATATTGGCCGA
GATTACTGAATATTGAGTAAGATCACGGAATTTCTGACAGGAGCATGTCTTCAATTCAGCCCAAATGGCA
GTTGAAATACTCAAACCGCCCCATATGCAGGAGCGGATCATTCATTGTTTGTTTGGTTGCCTTTGCCAAC
ATGGGAGTCCAAGATTCTGCAGTCAAATCTCGGTGACGGGCAGGACCGGACGGGGCGGTACCGGCAGGCT
GAAGTCCAGCTGCCAGAAACCCACGTCATGCCAGTTCCCGTGCTTGAAGCCGGCCGCCCGCAGCATGCCG
CGGGGGGCATATCCGAGCGCCTCGTGCATGCGCACGCTCGGGTCGTTGGGCAGCCCGATGACAGCGACCA
CGCTCTTGAAGCCCTGTGCCTCCAGGGACTTCAGCAGGTGGGTGTAGAGCGTGGAGCCCAGTCCCGTCCG
CTGGTGGCGGGGGGAGACGTACACGGTCGACTCGGCCGTCCAGTCGTAGGCGTTGCGTGCCTTCCAGGGG
CCCGCGTAGGCGATGCCGGCGACCTCGCCGTCCACCTCGGCGACGAGCCAGGGATAGCGCTCCCGCAGAC
GGACGAGGTCGTCCGTCCACTCCTGCGGTTCCTGCGGCTCGGTACGGAAGTTGACCGTGCTTGTCTCGAT
GTAGTGGTTGACGATGGTGCAGACCGCCGGCATGTCCGCCTCGGTGGCACGGCGGATGTCGGCCGGGCGT
CGTTCTGGGCTCATCGATTCGATTTGGTGTATCGAGATTGGTTATGAAATTCAGATGCTAGTGTAATGTA
TTGGTAATTTGGGAAGATATAATAGGAAGCAAGGCTATTTATCCATTTCTGAAAAGGCGAAATGGCGTCA
CCGCGAGCGTCACGCGCATTCCGTTCTTGCTGTAAAGCGTTGTTTGGTACACTTTTGACTAGCGAGGCTT
GGCGTGTCAGCGTATCTATTCAAAAGTCGTTAATGGCTGCGGATCAAGAAAAAGTTGGAATAGAAACAGA
ATACCCGCGAAATTCAGGCCCGGTTGCCATGTCCTACACGCCGAAATAAACGACCAAATTAGTAGAAAAA
TAAAAACTGACTCGGATACTTACGTCACGTCTTGCGCACTGATTTGAAAAATCTCAGAATTCGCGACGTC
GAAGCACCCACCCTAAGCCACATTTTAATCCTTCTGTTGGCCATGCCCCATCAAAGTTGCACTTAACCCA
AGATTGTGGTGGAGCTTCCCATGTTTCTCGTCTGTCCCGACGGTGTTGTGGTTGGTGCTTTCCTTACATT
CTGAGCCTCTTTCCTTCTAATCCACTCATCTGCATCTTCTTGTGTCCTTACTAATACCTCATTGGTTCCA
AATTCCCTCCCTTTAAGCACCAGCTCGTTTCTGTTCTTCCACAGCCTCCCAAGTATCCAAGGGACTAAAG
CCTCCACATTCTTCAGATCAGGATATTCTTGTTTAAGATGTTGAACTCTATGGAGGTTTGTATGAACTGA
TGATCTAGGACCGGATAAGTTCCCTTCTTCATAGCGAACTTATTCAAAGAATGTTTTGTGTATCATTCTT
GTTACATTGTTATTAATGAAAAAATATTATTGGTCATTGGACTGAACACGAGTGTTAAATATGGACCAGG
CCCCAAATAAGATCCATTGATATATGAATTAAATAACAAGAATAAATCGAGTCACCAAACCACTTGCCTT
TTTTAACGAGACTTGTTCACCAACTTGATACAAAAGTCATTATCCTATGCAAATCAATAATCATACAAAA
ATATCCAATAACACTAAAAAATTAAAAGAAATGGATAATTTCACAATATGTTATACGATAAAGAAGTTAC
TTTTCCAAGAAATTCACTGATTTTATAAGCCCACTTGCATTAGATAAATGGCAAAAAAAAACAAAAAGGA
AAAGAAATAAAGCACGAAGAATTCTAGAAAATACGAAATACGCTTCAATGCAGTGGGACCCACGGTTCAA
TTATTGCCAATTTTCAGCTCCACCGTATATTTAAAAAATAAAACGATAATGCTAAAAAAATATAAATCGT
AACGATCGTTAAATCTCAACGGCTGGATCTTATGACGACCGTTAGAAATTGTGGTTGTCGACGAGTCAGT
AATAAACGGCGTCAAAGTGGTTGCAGCCGGCACACACGAGTCGTGTTTATCAACTCAAAGCACAAATACT
TTTCCTCAACCTAAAAATAAGGCAATTAGCCAAAAACAACTTTGCGTGTAAACAACGCTCAATACACGTG
TCATTTTATTATTAGCTATTGCTTCACCGCCTTAGCTTTCTCGTGACCTAGTCGTCCTCGTCTTTTCTTC
TTCTTCTTCTATAAAACAATACCCAAAGAGCTCTTCTTCTTCACAATTCAGATTTCAATTTCTCAAAATC
TTAAAAACTTTCTCTCAATTCTCTCTACCGTGATCAAGGTAAATTTCTGTGTTCCTTATTCTCTCAAAAT
CTTCGATTTTGTTTTCGTTCGATCCCAATTTCGTATATGTTCTTTGGTTTAGATTCTGTTAATCTTAGAT
CGAAGACGATTTTCTGGGTTTGATCGTTAGATATCATCTTAATTCTCGATTAGGGTTTCATAGATATCAT
CCGATTTGTTCAAATAATTTGAGTTTTGTCGAATAATTACTCTTCGATTTGTGATTTCTATCTAGATCTG
GTGTTAGTTTCTAGTTTGTGCGATCGAATTTGTCCTCGAGATGAACACCCCGGGAATTAACCTGATCAAG
GAGGACATGCGCGTGAAGGTGCACATGGAGGGCAACGTGAACGGCCACGCCTTCGTGATCGAGGGCGAGG
GCAAGGGCAAGCCCTACGAGGGCACCCAGACCGCCAACCTGACCGTGAAGGAGGGCGCCCCCCTGCCCTT
CAGCTACGACATCCTGACCACCGCCGTGCACTACGGCAACCGGGTGTTCACCAAGTACCCCGAGGACATC
CCCGACTACTTCAAGCAGAGCTTCCCCGAGGGCTACAGCTGGGAGCGCACCATGACCTTCGAGGACAAGG
GCATCTGCACCATCCGCAGCGACATCAGCCTGGAGGGCGACTGCTTCTTCCAGAACGTGCGCTTCAAGGG
CACCAACTTCCCCCCCAACGGCCCCGTGATGCAGAAGAAGACCCTGAAGTGGGAGCCCAGCACCGAGAAG
CTGCACGTGCGCGACGGCCTGCTGGTGGGCAACATCAACATGGCCCTGCTGCTGGAGGGCGGCGGCCACT
ACCTGTGCGACTTCAAGACCACCTACAAGGCCAAGAAGGTGGTGCAGCTGCCCGACGCCCACTTCGTGGA
CCACCGCATCGAGATCCTGGGCAACGACAGCGACTACAACAAGGTGAAGCTGTACGAGCACGCCGTGGCC
CGCTACAGCCCCCTGCCCAGCCAGGTGTGGTCCGGACTCAGATCACGAGCTCAAGCTTCAAATTCTGCAG
TCGACGGTACCGCGGGCCCGGGATCATCAACAAGTTTGTACAAAAAAGCTGAACGAGAAACGTAAAATGA
TATAAATATCAATATATTAAATTAGATTTTGCATAAAAAACAGACTACATAATACTGTAAAACACAACAT
ATCCAGTCACTATGGCGGCCGCATTAGGCACCCCAGGCTTTACACTTTATGCTTCCGGCTCGTATAATGT
GTGGATTTTGAGTTAGGATCCGTCGAGATTTTCAGGAGCTAAGGAAGCTAAAATGGAGAAAAAAATCACT
GGATATACCACCGTTGATATATCCCAATGGCATCGTAAAGAACATTTTGAGGCATTTCAGTCAGTTGCTC
AATGTACCTATAACCAGACCGTTCAGCTGGATATTACGGCCTTTTTAAAGACCGTAAAGAAAAATAAGCA
CAAGTTTTATCCGGCCTTTATTCACATTCTTGCCCGCCTGATGAATGCTCATCCGGAGTTCCGTATGGCA
ATGAAAGACGGTGAGCTGGTGATATGGGATAGTGTTCACCCTTGTTACACCGTTTTCCATGAGCAAACTG
AAACGTTTTCATCGCTCTGGAGTGAATACCACGACGATTTCCGGCAGTTTCTACACATATATTCGCAAGA
TGTGGCGTGTTACGGTGAAAACCTGGCCTATTTCCCTAAAGGGTTTATTGAGAATATGTTTTTCGTCTCA
GCCAATCCCTGGGTGAGTTTCACCAGTTTTGATTTAAACGTGGCCAATATGGACAACTTCTTCGCCCCCG
TTTTCACCATGGGCAAATATTATACGCAAGGCGACAAGGTGCTGATGCCGCTGGCGATTCAGGTTCATCA
TGCCGTTTGTGATGGCTTCCATGTCGGCAGAATGCTTAATGAATTACAACAGTACTGCGATGAGTGGCAG
GGCGGGGCGTAAAGATCTGGATCCGGCTTACTAAAAGCCAGATAACAGTATGCGTATTTGCGCGCTGATT
TTTGCGGTATAAGAATATATACTGATATGTATACCCGAAGTATGTCAAAAAGAGGTATGCTATGAAGCAG
CGTATTACAGTGACAGTTGACAGCGACAGCTATCAGTTGCTCAAGGCATATATGATGTCAATATCTCCGG
TCTGGTAAGCACAACCATGCAGAATGAAGCCCGTCGTCTGCGTGCCGAACGCTGGAAAGCGGAAAATCAG
GAAGGGATGGCTGAGGTCGCCCGGTTTATTGAAATGAACGGCTCTTTTGCTGACGAGAACAGGGGCTGGT
GAAATGCAGTTTAAGGTTTACACCTATAAAAGAGAGAGCCGTTATCGTCTGTTTGTGGATGTACAGAGTG
ATATTATTGACACGCCCGGGCGACGGATGGTGATCCCCCTGGCCAGTGCACGTCTGCTGTCAGATAAAGT
CTCCCGTGAACTTTACCCGGTGGTGCATATCGGGGATGAAAGCTGGCGCATGATGACCACCGATATGGCC
AGTGTGCCGGTCTCCGTTATCGGGGAAGAAGTGGCTGATCTCAGCCACCGCGAAAATGACATCAAAAACG
CCATTAACCTGATGTTCTGGGGAATATAAATGTCAGGCTCCCTTATACACAGCCAGTCTGCAGGTCGACC
ATAGTGACTGGATATGTTGTGTTTTACAGTATTATGTAGTCTGTTTTTTATGCAAAATCTAATTTAATAT
ATTGATATTTATATCATTTTACGTTTCTCGTTCAGCTTTCTTGTACAAAGTGGTTGATGATCCTAGGTGA
GTCTAGAGAGTTAATTAAGACCCGGGACTAGTCCCTAGAGTCCTGCTTTAATGAGATATGCGAGACGCCT
ATGATCGCATGATATTTGCTTTCAATTCTGTTGTGCACGTTGTAAAAAACCTGAGCATGTGTAGCTCAGA
TCCTTACCGCCGGTTTCGGTTCATTCTAATGAATATATCACCCGTTACTATCGTATTTTTATGAATAATA
TTCTCCGTTCAATTTACTGATTGTACCCTACTACTTATATGTACAATATTAAAATGAAAACAATATATTG
TGCTGAATAGGTTTATAGCGACATCTATGATAGAGCGCCACAATAACAAACAATTGCGTTTTATTATTAC
AAATCCAATTTTAAAAAAAGCGGCAGAACCGGTCAAACCTAAAAGACTGATTACATAAATCTTATTCAAA
TTTCAAAAGTGCCCCAGGGGCTAGTATCTACGACACACCGAGCGGCGAACTAATAACGCTCACTGAAGGG
AACTCCGGTTCCCCGCCGGCGCGCATGGGTGAGATTCCTTGAAGTTGAGTATTGGCCGTCCGCTCTACCG
AAAGTTACGGGCACCATTCAACCCGGTCCAGCACGGCGGCCGGGTAACCGACTTGCTGCCCCGAGAATTA
TGCAGCATTTTTTTGGTGTATGTGGGCCCCAAATGAAGTGCAGGTCAAACCTTGACAGTGACGACAAATC
GTTGGGCGGGTCCAGGGCGAATTTTGCGACAACATGTCGAGGCTCAGCAGGACCTGCATGCAGGCATGCA
AGCTTGGCACTGGCCGTCGTTTTACAACGTCGTGACTGGGAAAACCCTGGCGTTACCCAACTTAATCGCC
TTGCAGCACATCCCCCTTTCGCCAGCTGGCGTAATAGCGAAGAGGCCCGCACCGATCGCCCTTCCCAACA
GTTGCGCAGCCTGAATGGCGAATGCTAGAGCAGCTTGAGCTTGGATCAGATTGTCGTTTCCCGCCTTCAG
TTTAAACTATCAGTGTTTGACAGGATATATTGGCGGGTAAACCTAAGAGAAAAGAGCGTTTATTAGAATA
ATCGGATATTTAAAAGGGCGTGAAAAGGTTTATCCGTTCGTCCATTTGTATGTGCATGCCAACCACAGGG
TTCCCCTCGGGATCAAAGTACTTTGATCCAACCCCTCCGCTGCTATAGTGCAGTCGGCTTCTGACGTTCA
GTGCAGCCGTCTTCTGAAAACGACATGTCGCACAAGTCCTAAGTTACGCGACAGGCTGCCGCCCTGCCCT
TTTCCTGGCGTTTTCTTGTCGCGTGTTTTAGTCGCATAAAGTAGAATACTTGCGACTAGAACCGGAGACA
TTACGCCATGAACAAGAGCGCCGCCGCTGGCCTGCTGGGCTATGCCCGCGTCAGCACCGACGACCAGGAC
TTGACCAACCAACGGGCCGAACTGCACGCGGCCGGCTGCACCAAGCTGTTTTCCGAGAAGATCACCGGCA
CCAGGCGCGACCGCCCGGAGCTGGCCAGGATGCTTGACCACCTACGCCCTGGCGACGTTGTGACAGTGAC
CAGGCTAGACCGCCTGGCCCGCAGCACCCGCGACCTACTGGACATTGCCGAGCGCATCCAGGAGGCCGGC
GCGGGCCTGCGTAGCCTGGCAGAGCCGTGGGCCGACACCACCACGCCGGCCGGCCGCATGGTGTTGACCG
TGTTCGCCGGCATTGCCGAGTTCGAGCGTTCCCTAATCATCGACCGCACCCGGAGCGGGCGCGAGGCCGC
CAAGGCCCGAGGCGTGAAGTTTGGCCCCCGCCCTACCCTCACCCCGGCACAGATCGCGCACGCCCGCGAG
CTGATCGACCAGGAAGGCCGCACCGTGAAAGAGGCGGCTGCACTGCTTGGCGTGCATCGCTCGACCCTGT
ACCGCGCACTTGAGCGCAGCGAGGAAGTGACGCCCACCGAGGCCAGGCGGCGCGGTGCCTTCCGTGAGGA
CGCATTGACCGAGGCCGACGCCCTGGCGGCCGCCGAGAATGAACGCCAAGAGGAACAAGCATGAAACCGC
ACCAGGACGGCCAGGACGAACCGTTTTTCATTACCGAAGAGATCGAGGCGGAGATGATCGCGGCCGGGTA
CGTGTTCGAGCCGCCCGCGCACGTCTCAACCGTGCGGCTGCATGAAATCCTGGCCGGTTTGTCTGATGCC
AAGCTGGCGGCCTGGCCGGCCAGCTTGGCCGCTGAAGAAACCGAGCGCCGCCGTCTAAAAAGGTGATGTG
TATTTGAGTAAAACAGCTTGCGTCATGCGGTCGCTGCGTATATGATGCGATGAGTAAATAAACAAATACG
CAAGGGGAACGCATGAAGGTTATCGCTGTACTTAACCAGAAAGGCGGGTCAGGCAAGACGACCATCGCAA
CCCATCTAGCCCGCGCCCTGCAACTCGCCGGGGCCGATGTTCTGTTAGTCGATTCCGATCCCCAGGGCAG
TGCCCGCGATTGGGCGGCCGTGCGGGAAGATCAACCGCTAACCGTTGTCGGCATCGACCGCCCGACGATT
GACCGCGACGTGAAGGCCATCGGCCGGCGCGACTTCGTAGTGATCGACGGAGCGCCCCAGGCGGCGGACT
TGGCTGTGTCCGCGATCAAGGCAGCCGACTTCGTGCTGATTCCGGTGCAGCCAAGCCCTTACGACATATG
GGCCACCGCCGACCTGGTGGAGCTGGTTAAGCAGCGCATTGAGGTCACGGATGGAAGGCTACAAGCGGCC
TTTGTCGTGTCGCGGGCGATCAAAGGCACGCGCATCGGCGGTGAGGTTGCCGAGGCGCTGGCCGGGTACG
AGCTGCCCATTCTTGAGTCCCGTATCACGCAGCGCGTGAGCTACCCAGGCACTGCCGCCGCCGGCACAAC
CGTTCTTGAATCAGAACCCGAGGGCGACGCTGCCCGCGAGGTCCAGGCGCTGGCCGCTGAAATTAAATCA
AAACTCATTTGAGTTAATGAGGTAAAGAGAAAATGAGCAAAAGCACAAACACGCTAAGTGCCGGCCGTCC
GAGCGCACGCAGCAGCAAGGCTGCAACGTTGGCCAGCCTGGCAGACACGCCAGCCATGAAGCGGGTCAAC
TTTCAGTTGCCGGCGGAGGATCACACCAAGCTGAAGATGTACGCGGTACGCCAAGGCAAGACCATTACCG
AGCTGCTATCTGAATACATCGCGCAGCTACCAGAGTAAATGAGCAAATGAATAAATGAGTAGATGAATTT
TAGCGGCTAAAGGAGGCGGCATGGAAAATCAAGAACAACCAGGCACCGACGCCGTGGAATGCCCCATGTG
TGGAGGAACGGGCGGTTGGCCAGGCGTAAGCGGCTGGGTTGCCTGCCGGCCCTGCAATGGCACTGGAACC
CCCAAGCCCGAGGAATCGGCGTGAGCGGTCGCAAACCATCCGGCCCGGTACAAATCGGCGCGGCGCTGGG
TGATGACCTGGTGGAGAAGTTGAAGGCCGCGCAGGCCGCCCAGCGGCAACGCATCGAGGCAGAAGCACGC
CCCGGTGAATCGTGGCAAGCGGCCGCTGATCGAATCCGCAAAGAATCCCGGCAACCGCCGGCAGCCGGTG
CGCCGTCGATTAGGAAGCCGCCCAAGGGCGACGAGCAACCAGATTTTTTCGTTCCGATGCTCTATGACGT
GGGCACCCGCGATAGTCGCAGCATCATGGACGTGGCCGTTTTCCGTCTGTCGAAGCGTGACCGACGAGCT
GGCGAGGTGATCCGCTACGAGCTTCCAGACGGGCACGTAGAGGTTTCCGCAGGGCCGGCCGGCATGGCCA
GTGTGTGGGATTACGACCTGGTACTGATGGCGGTTTCCCATCTAACCGAATCCATGAACCGATACCGGGA
AGGGAAGGGAGACAAGCCCGGCCGCGTGTTCCGTCCACACGTTGCGGACGTACTCAAGTTCTGCCGGCGA
GCCGATGGCGGAAAGCAGAAAGACGACCTGGTAGAAACCTGCATTCGGTTAAACACCACGCACGTTGCCA
TGCAGCGTACGAAGAAGGCCAAGAACGGCCGCCTGGTGACGGTATCCGAGGGTGAAGCCTTGATTAGCCG
CTACAAGATCGTAAAGAGCGAAACCGGGCGGCCGGAGTACATCGAGATCGAGCTAGCTGATTGGATGTAC
CGCGAGATCACAGAAGGCAAGAACCCGGACGTGCTGACGGTTCACCCCGATTACTTTTTGATCGATCCCG
GCATCGGCCGTTTTCTCTACCGCCTGGCACGCCGCGCCGCAGGCAAGGCAGAAGCCAGATGGTTGTTCAA
GACGATCTACGAACGCAGTGGCAGCGCCGGAGAGTTCAAGAAGTTCTGTTTCACCGTGCGCAAGCTGATC
GGGTCAAATGACCTGCCGGAGTACGATTTGAAGGAGGAGGCGGGGCAGGCTGGCCCGATCCTAGTCATGC
GCTACCGCAACCTGATCGAGGGCGAAGCATCCGCCGGTTCCTAATGTACGGAGCAGATGCTAGGGCAAAT
TGCCCTAGCAGGGGAAAAAGGTCGAAAAGGTCTCTTTCCTGTGGATAGCACGTACATTGGGAACCCAAAG
CCGTACATTGGGAACCGGAACCCGTACATTGGGAACCCAAAGCCGTACATTGGGAACCGGTCACACATGT
AAGTGACTGATATAAAAGAGAAAAAAGGCGATTTTTCCGCCTAAAACTCTTTAAAACTTATTAAAACTCT
TAAAACCCGCCTGGCCTGTGCATAACTGTCTGGCCAGCGCACAGCCGAAGAGCTGCAAAAAGCGCCTACC
CTTCGGTCGCTGCGCTCCCTACGCCCCGCCGCTTCGCGTCGGCCTATCGCGGCCGCTGGCCGCTCAAAAA
TGGCTGGCCTACGGCCAGGCAATCTACCAGGGCGCGGACAAGCCGCGCCGTCGCCACTCGACCGCCGGCG
CCCACATCAAGGCACCCTGCCTCGCGCGTTTCGGTGATGACGGTGAAAACCTCTGACACATGCAGCTCCC
GGAGACGGTCACAGCTTGTCTGTAAGCGGATGCCGGGAGCAGACAAGCCCGTCAGGGCGCGTCAGCGGGT
GTTGGCGGGTGTCGGGGCGCAGCCATGACCCAGTCACGTAGCGATAGCGGAGTGTATACTGGCTTAACTA
TGCGGCATCAGAGCAGATTGTACTGAGAGTGCACCATATGCGGTGTGAAATACCGCACAGATGCGTAAGG
AGAAAATACCGCATCAGGCGCTCTTCCGCTTCCTCGCTCACTGACTCGCTGCGCTCGGTCGTTCGGCTGC
GGCGAGCGGTATCAGCTCACTCAAAGGCGGTAATACGGTTATCCACAGAATCAGGGGATAACGCAGGAAA
GAACATGTGAGCAAAAGGCCAGCAAAAGGCCAGGAACCGTAAAAAGGCCGCGTTGCTGGCGTTTTTCCAT
AGGCTCCGCCCCCCTGACGAGCATCACAAAAATCGACGCTCAAGTCAGAGGTGGCGAAACCCGACAGGAC
TATAAAGATACCAGGCGTTTCCCCCTGGAAGCTCCCTCGTGCGCTCTCCTGTTCCGACCCTGCCGCTTAC
CGGATACCTGTCCGCCTTTCTCCCTTCGGGAAGCGTGGCGCTTTCTCATAGCTCACGCTGTAGGTATCTC
AGTTCGGTGTAGGTCGTTCGCTCCAAGCTGGGCTGTGTGCACGAACCCCCCGTTCAGCCCGACCGCTGCG
CCTTATCCGGTAACTATCGTCTTGAGTCCAACCCGGTAAGACACGACTTATCGCCACTGGCAGCAGCCAC
TGGTAACAGGATTAGCAGAGCGAGGTATGTAGGCGGTGCTACAGAGTTCTTGAAGTGGTGGCCTAACTAC
GGCTACACTAGAAGGACAGTATTTGGTATCTGCGCTCTGCTGAAGCCAGTTACCTTCGGAAAAAGAGTTG
GTAGCTCTTGATCCGGCAAACAAACCACCGCTGGTAGCGGTGGTTTTTTTGTTTGCAAGCAGCAGATTAC
GCGCAGAAAAAAAGGATCTCAAGAAGATCCTTTGATCTTTTCTACGGGGTCCTGATGAATCCCCTAATGA
TTTTGGTAAAAATCATTAAGTTAAGGTGGATACACATCTTGTCATATGATCAAATGGTTTCGCGAAAAAT
CAATAATCAGACAACAAGATGTGCGAACTCGATATTTTACACGACTCTCTTTACCAATTCTGCCCCGAAT
TACACTTAAAACGACTCAACAGCTTAACGTTGGCTTGCCACGCATTACTTGACTGTAAAACTCTCACTCT
TACCGAACTTGGCCGTAACCTGCCAACCAAAGCGAGAACAAAACATAACATCAAACGAATCGACCGATTG
TTAGGTAATCGTCACCTCCACAAAGAGCGACTCGCTGTATACCGTTGGCATGCTAGCTTTATCTGTTCGG
GCAATACGATGCCCATTGTACTTGTTGACTGGTCTGATATTCGTGAGCAAAAACGACTTATGGTATTGCG
AGCTTCAGTCGCACTACACGGTCGTTCTGTTACTCTTTATGAGAAAGCGTTCCCGCTTTCAGAGCAATGT
TCAAAGAAAGCTCATGACCAATTTCTAGCCGACCTTGCGAGCATTCTACCGAGTAACACCACACCGCTCA
TTGTCAGTGATGCTGGCTTTAAAGTGCCATGGTATAAATCCGTTGAGAAGCTGGGTTGGTACTGGTTAAG
TCGAGTAAGAGGAAAAGTACAATATGCAGACCTAGGAGCGGAAAACTGGAAACCTATCAGCAACTTACAT
GATATGTCATCTAGTCACTCAAAGACTTTAGGCTATAAGAGGCTGACTAAAAGCAATCCAATCTCATGCC
AAATTCTATTGTATAAATCTCGCTCTAAAGGCCGAAAAAATCAGCGCTCGACACGGACTCATTGTCACCA
CCCGTCACCTAAAATCTACTCAGCGTCGGCAAAGGAGCCATGGGTTCTAGCAACTAACTTACCTGTTGAA
ATTCGAACACCCAAACAACTTGTTAATATCTATTCGAAGCGAATGCAGATTGAAGAAACCTTCCGAGACT
TGAAAAGTCCTGCCTACGGACTAGGCCTACGCCATAGCCGAACGAGCAGCTCAGAGCGTTTTGATATCAT
GCTGCTAATCGCCCTGATGCTTCAACTAACATGTTGGCTTGCGGGCGTTCATGCTCAGAAACAAGGTTGG
GACAAGCACTTCCAGGCTAACACAGTCAGAAATCGAAACGTACTCTCAACAGTTCGCTTAGGCATGGAAG
TTTTGCGGCATTCTGGCTACACAATAACAAGGGAAGACTTACTCGTGGCTGCAACCCTACTAGCTCAAAA
TTTATTCACACATGGTTACGCTTTGGGGAAATTATGAGGGGATCTCTCAGTACGGGGTCTGACGCTCAGT
GGAACGAAAACTCACGTTAAGGGATTTTGGTCATGCAATGTTATGGAGCAGCAACGATGTTACGCAGCAG
GGCAGTCGCCCTAAAACAAAGTTAAACATCATGAGGGAAGCGGTGATCGCCGAAGTATCGACTCAACTAT
CAGAGGTAGTTGGCGTCATCGAGCGCCATCTCGAACCGACGTTGCTGGCCGTACATTTGTACGGCTCCGC
AGTGGATGGCGGCCTGAAGCCACACAGTGATATTGATTTGCTGGTTACGGTGACCGTAAGGCTTGATGAA
ACAACGCGGCGAGCTTTGATCAACGACCTTTTGGAAACTTCGGCTTCCCCTGGAGAGAGCGAGATTCTCC
GCGCTGTAGAAGTCACCATTGTTGTGCACGACGACATCATTCCGTGGCGTTATCCAGCTAAGCGCGAACT
GCAATTTGGAGAATGGCAGCGCAATGACATTCTTGCAGGTATCTTCGAGCCAGCCACGATCGACATTGAT
CTGGCTATCTTGCTGACAAAAGCAAGAGAACATAGCGTTGCCTTGGTAGGTCCAGCGGCGGAGGAACTCT
TTGATCCGGTTCCTGAACAGGATCTATTTGAGGCGCTAAATGAAACCTTAACGCTATGGAACTCGCCGCC
CGACTGGGCTGGCGATGAGCGAAATGTAGTGCTTACGTTGTCCCGCATTTGGTACAGCGCAGTAACCGGC
AAAATCGCGCCGAAGGATGTCGCTGCCGACTGGGCAATGGAGCGCCTGCCGGCCCAGTATCAGCCCGTCA
TACTTGAAGCTAGACAGGCTTATCTTGGACAAGAAGAAGATCGCTTGGCCTCGCGCGCAGATCAGTTGGA
AGAATTTGTCCACTACGTGAAAGGCGAGATCACCAAGGTAGTCGGCAAATAATAACAAGACGAACTCCAA
TTCACTGTTCCTTGCATTCTAAAACCTTAAATACCAGAAAACAGCTTTTTCAAAGTTGTTTTCAAAGTTG
GCGTATAACATAGTATCGACGGAGCCGATTTTGAAACCGCGGTGATCACAGGCAGCAACGCTCTGTCATC
GTTACAATCAACATGCTACCCTCCGCGAGATCATCCGTGTTTCAAACCCGGCAGCTTAGTTGCCGTTCTT
CCGAATAGCATCGGTAACATGAGCAAAGTCTGCCGCCTTACAACGGCTCTCCCGCTGACGCCGTCCCGGA
CTGATGGGCTGCCTGTATCGAGTGGTGATTTTGTGCCGAGCTGCCGGTCGGGGAGCTGTTGGCTGGCTGG
